Addgene plasmid #103998: pEB2-TagRFP-T
Purpose: Plasmid encoding TagRFP-T
Depositing lab: Philippe Cluzel. Depositing organization: Harvard University. Publication: Systematic characterization of maturation time of fluorescent proteins in living cells. Balleza E, Kim JM, Cluzel P. Nat Methods. 2018 Jan;15(1):47-51. doi: 10.1038/nmeth.4509. Epub 2017 Nov 20. PubMed 29320486.
Backbone
  Vector backbone: pEB2
  Backbone size w/o insert (bp): 3224
  Total vector size (bp): 3920
  Modifications to backbone: See "Notes On Plasmids In This Collection"
  Vector type: Bacterial Expression ; Low copy
Growth in bacteria
  Bacterial resistance: Kanamycin, 50 μg/mL
  Growth temperature: 37°C
  Growth strain: MG1655
  Copy number: Low Copy
Gene/Insert
  Gene/Insert name: TagRFP-T
  Species: Synthetic
  Insert size (bp): 696
  Mutation: Mutations relative to eqFP578 (R32G, K42R, K67R, L79F, I93V, N112D, I115L, N122R, S131P, R155E, H157R, S158T, Q159D, Y169H, H171I, S173N, F192V, H193Y, F194Y, M216V, K220R, R231K)
  Promoter: proC
  Cloning method: Gibson Cloning
  Sequencing primers: 5′ GCGTATCACGAGGCCCTTTC; 3′ AAAGGGAAAACTGTCCATATGCAC
Terms and licenses: Academic/Nonprofit Terms; Industry Terms: Not Available to Industry
Depositor comments: This FP derives from eqFP578. Please see "Notes On Plasmids In This Collection" document for further details and references.
How to cite: pEB2-TagRFP-T was a gift from Philippe Cluzel (Addgene plasmid # 103998 ; http://n2t.net/addgene:103998 ; RRID:Addgene_103998)
