[The description below was written by a language model from this plasmid's Addgene catalogue record and pLannotate feature annotations shown in this document.]
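Description:
pEB2-TagRFP-T is a low-copy bacterial expression plasmid of about 3.9 kb, built on the pEB2 backbone, that expresses the red fluorescent protein TagRFP-T in Escherichia coli. It replicates from the pSC101 origin, which depends on the plasmid-encoded Rep101 (RepA) protein also annotated in the sequence, and this system accounts for the low copy number. Selection is by kanamycin, conferred by the neo/nptII aminoglycoside phosphotransferase gene. That gene is followed by a lambda t0 terminator and preceded by a short fragment of Tn5 transposase sequence, which is probably a remnant of the transposon from which the marker was derived rather than a functional element. The record lists the wild-type K-12 strain MG1655 as the growth strain.

The payload is a synthetic coding sequence of roughly 700 bp for TagRFP-T, inserted by Gibson assembly. TagRFP-T derives from eqFP578, a protein of the sea anemone Entacmaea quadricolor, and the record lists a series of substitutions relative to that parent. The annotation software labels the open reading frame simply as TagRFP, its closest reference match. According to the catalogue fields, expression is driven by the proC promoter. This promoter is not called out in the feature table, although it presumably lies in the unannotated region upstream of the coding sequence. A small multiple cloning site fragment and the rrnB T1 terminator lie downstream of the gene and end transcription.

The plasmid belongs to a collection of matched constructs created for a systematic study of fluorescent protein maturation times in living cells. The shared low-copy backbone and promoter allow different fluorescent proteins to be compared under equivalent expression conditions.
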