Features (pLannotate 1.2.2; 8 found; start..end, strand, type, name):
    171..863     +  CDS            TagRFP: TagRFP is a basic (constitutively fluorescent) red fluorescent protein published in 2007, derived from Entacmaea quadricolor. It has very low acid sensitivity.
    874..893     +  misc_feature   MCS (fragment): pUC18/19 multiple cloning site
    904..950     +  terminator     rrnB T1 terminator: transcription terminator T1 from the E. coli rrnB gene
   1123..2073    -  CDS            Rep101: RepA protein needed for replication with the pSC101 origin; rep101
   2121..2343    -  rep_origin     pSC101 ori: low-copy replication origin that requires the Rep101 protein
   2849..2883    -  terminator     lambda t0 terminator: minimal transcription terminator from phage lambda (Scholtissek and Grosse, 1987)
   2927..3718    -  CDS            neo: KKA2_KLEPN - Also known as kan, nptII. Experimental evidence at protein level: Swiss-Prot protein existence level 1. Resistance to kanamycin, neomycin, paromomycin, ribostamycin, butirosin and gentamicin B. From Klebsiella pneumoniae.
   3750..3869    -  CDS            tnpA (fragment): TN5P_ECOLX - Also known as tnp. Experimental evidence at protein level: Swiss-Prot protein existence level 1. Mediates transposition of transposon Tn5 by a 'cut and paste' mechanism. First, the monomeric transposase binds the 19 bp inverted DNA repeats flanking the transposon. Then, dimerization of the DNA- bound transposase creates a synaptic DNA complex. After nicking of the first DNA strand, excision of the transposon proceeds through a series of intermediates. The transposase then mediates the insertion of the transposon at a new site by strand transfer. The activity of the wild- type tran
>Addgene plasmid #103998 | pEB2-TagRFP-T | addgene full sequence | sequence record 201139 | Addgene NGS Result
CACAGCTAACACCACGTCGTCCCTATCTGCTGCCCTAGGTCTATGAGTGGTTGCTGGATAACTTTACGGG
CATGCATAAGGCTCGTATGATATATTCAGGGAGACCACAACGGTTTCCCTCTACAAATAATTTTGTTTAA
CTTTTCTAGATTTAAGAAGGAGATATACATATGTCTGAGCTGATTAAGGAGAACATGCACATGAAGCTGT
ACATGGAGGGCACCGTGAACAACCACCACTTCAAGTGCACATCCGAGGGCGAAGGCAAGCCCTACGAGGG
CACCCAGACCATGAGAATCAAGGTGGTCGAGGGCGGCCCTTTACCCTTCGCCTTCGACATCCTGGCTACC
AGCTTCATGTACGGCAGCAGAACCTTCATCAACCACACCCAGGGCATCCCCGACTTCTTTAAGCAGTCCT
TCCCTGAGGGCTTCACATGGGAGAGAGTCACCACATACGAAGACGGGGGCGTGCTGACCGCTACCCAGGA
CACCAGCTTACAGGACGGCTGCTTGATCTACAACGTCAAGATCAGAGGGGTGAACTTCCCATCCAACGGC
CCTGTGATGCAGAAGAAAACATTAGGCTGGGAGGCCAACACCGAGATGCTGTACCCCGCTGACGGCGGCC
TGGAAGGCAGAACCGACATGGCCCTGAAGTTAGTGGGCGGGGGCCACCTGATCTGCAACTTCAAGACCAC
ATACAGATCCAAGAAACCCGCTAAGAACTTGAAGATGCCCGGCGTCTACTATGTGGACCACAGACTGGAA
AGAATCAAGGAGGCCGACAAAGAGACCTACGTCGAGCAGCACGAGGTGGCTGTGGCCAGATACTGCGACC
TGCCTAGCAAACTGGGGCACAAATAAATGTCCAGACCTGCAGGCATGCAAGCTCTAGAGGCATCAAATAA
AACGAAAGGCTCAGTCGAAAGACTGGGCCTTTCGTTTTATCTGTTGAAATGCACCAAAAACTCGTAAAAG
CTCTGATGTATCTATCTTTTTTACACCGTTTTCATCTGTGCATATGGACAGTTTTCCCTTTGATATCTAA
CGGTGAACAGTTGTTCTACTTTTGTTTGTTAGTCTTGATGCTTCACTGATAGATACAAGAGCCATAAGAA
CCTCAGATCCTTCCGTATTTAGCCAGTATGTTCTCTAGTGTGGTTCGTTGTTTTTGCGTGAGCCATGAGA
ACGAACCATTGAGATCATGCTTACTTTGCATGTCACTCAAAAATTTTGCCTCAAAACTGGTGAGCTGAAT
TTTTGCAGTTAAAGCATCGTGTAGTGTTTTTCTTAGTCCGTTACGTAGGTAGGAATCTGATGTAATGGTT
GTTGGTATTTTGTCACCATTCATTTTTATCTGGTTGTTCTCAAGTTCGGTTACGAGATCCATTTGTCTAT
CTAGTTCAACTTGGAAAATCAACGTATCAGTCGGGCGGCCTCGCTTATCAACCACCAATTTCATATTGCT
GTAAGTGTTTAAATCTTTACTTATTGGTTTCAAAACCCATTGGTTAAGCCTTTTAAACTCATGGTAGTTA
TTTTCAAGCATTAACATGAACTTAAATTCATCAAGGCTAATCTCTATATTTGCCTTGTGAGTTTTCTTTT
GTGTTAGTTCTTTTAATAACCACTCATAAATCCTCATAGAGTATTTGTTTTCAAAAGACTTAACATGTTC
CAGATTATATTTTATGAATTTTTTTAACTGGAAAAGATAAGGCAATATCTCTTCACTAAAAACTAATTCT
AATTTTTCGCTTGAGAACTTGGCATAGTTTGTCCACTGGAAAATCTCAAAGCCTTTAACCAAAGGATTCC
TGATTTCCACAGTTCTCGTCATCAGCTCTCTGGTTGCTTTAGCTAATACACCATAAGCATTTTCCCTACT
GATGTTCATCATCTGAGCGTATTGGTTATAAGTGAACGATACCGTCCGTTCTTTCCTTGTAGGGTTTTCA
ATCGTGGGGTTGAGTAGTGCCACACAGCATAAAATTAGCTTGGTTTCATGCTCCGTTAAGTCATAGCGAC
TAATCGCTAGTTCATTTGCTTTGAAAACAACTAATTCAGACATACATCTCAATTGGTCTAGGTGATTTTA
ATCACTATACCAATTGAGATGGGCTAGTCAATGATAATTACTAGTCCTTTTCCTTTGAGTTGTGGGTATC
TGTAAATTCTGCTAGACCTTTGCTGGAAAACTTGTAAATTCTGCTAGACCCTCTGTAAATTCCGCTAGAC
CTTTGTGTGTTTTTTTTGTTTATATTCAAGTGGTTATAATTTATAGAATAAAGAAAGAATAAAAAAAGAT
AAAAAGAATAGATCCCAGCCCTGTGTATAACTCACTACTTTAGTCAGTTCCGCAGTATTACAAAAGGATG
TCGCAAACGCTGTTTGCTCCTCTACAAAACAGACCTTAAAACCCTAAAGGCTTAAGTAGCACCCTCGCAA
GCTCGGGCAAATCGCTGAATATTCCTTTTGTCTCCGACCATCAGGCACCTGAGTCGCTGTCTTTTTCGTG
ACATTCAGTTCGCTGCGCTCACGGCTCTGGCAGTGAATGGGGGTAAATGGCACTACAGGCGCCTTTTATG
GATTCATGCAAGGAAACTACCCATAATACAAGAAAAGCCCGTCACGGGCTTCTCAGGGCGTTTTATGGCG
GGTCTGCTATGTGGTGCTATCTGACTTTTTGCTGTTCAGCAGTTCCTGCCCTCTGATTTTCCAGTCTGAC
CACTTCGGATTATCCCGTGACAGGTCATTCAGACTGGCTAATGCACCCAGTAAGGCAGCGGTATCATCAA
CAGGCTTACCCGTCTTACTGTCAACCAGACCCGCCAGGATTCTCATGCATAAAAAACGCCCGGCGGCAAC
CGAGCGTTCTGAATTAATTAATCATCGCGACTGCAGAGATCCCAGAGTCCTTATTAGAAGAACTCGTCAA
GAAGGCGATAGAAGGCGATGCGCTGCGAATCGGGAGCGGCGATACCGTAAAGCACGAGGAAGCGGTCAGC
CCATTCGCCGCCAAGCTCTTCAGCAATATCACGGGTAGCCAACGCTATGTCCTGATAGCGGTCCGCCACA
CCCAGCCGGCCACAGTCGATGAATCCAGAAAAGCGGCCATTTTCCACCATGATATTCGGCAAGCAGGCAT
CGCCATGGGTCACGACGAGATCCTCGCCGTCGGGCATGCGCGCCTTGAGCCTGGCGAACAGTTCGGCTGG
CGCGAGCCCCTGATGCTCTTCGTCCAGATCATCCTGATCGACAAGACCGGCTTCCATCCGAGTACGTGCT
CGCTCGATGCGATGTTTCGCTTGGTGGTCGAATGGGCAGGTAGCCGGATCAAGCGTATGCAGCCGCCGCA
TTGCATCAGCCATGATGGATACTTTCTCGGCAGGAGCAAGGTGAGATGACAGGAGATCCTGCCCCGGCAC
TTCGCCCAATAGCAGCCAGTCCCTTCCCGCTTCAGTGACAACGTCGAGCACAGCTGCGCAAGGAACGCCC
GTCGTGGCCAGCCACGATAGCCGCGCTGCCTCGTCCTGCAGTTCATTCAGGGCACCGGACAGGTCGGTCT
TGACAAAAAGAACCGGGCGCCCCTGCGCTGACAGCCGGAACACGGCGGCATCAGAGCAGCCGATTGTCTG
TTGTGCCCAGTCATAGCCGAATAGCCTCTCCACCCAAGCGGCCGGAGAACCTGCGTGCAATCCATCTTGT
TCAATCATGCGAAACGATCCTCATCCTGTCTCTTGATCAGATCTTGATCCCCTGCGCCATCAGATCCTTG
GCGGCAAGAAAGCCATCCAGTTTACTTTGCAGGGCTTCCCAACCTTACCAGAGGGCGCCCCAGCTGGCAA
TTCCGACGTCTAAGAAACCATTATTATCATGACATTAACCTATAAAAATAGGCGTATCACGAGGCCCTTT
CGTCTTCAC
